>Addgene plasmid #147938 | pcDNA3.1-MS2-HA-HsNanos2_X | depositor full sequence | sequence record 290385 | Full Sequence
GACGGATCGGGAGATCTCCCGATCCCCTATGGTGCACTCTCAGTACAATCTGCTCTGATGCCGCATAGTT
AAGCCAGTATCTGCTCCCTGCTTGTGTGTTGGAGGTCGCTGAGTAGTGCGCGAGCAAAATTTAAGCTACA
ACAAGGCAAGGCTTGACCGACAATTGCATGAAGAATCTGCTTAGGGTTAGGCGTTTTGCGCTGCTTCGCG
ATGTACGGGCCAGATATACGCGTTGACATTGATTATTGACTAGTTATTAATAGTAATCAATTACGGGGTC
ATTAGTTCATAGCCCATATATGGAGTTCCGCGTTACATAACTTACGGTAAATGGCCCGCCTGGCTGACCG
CCCAACGACCCCCGCCCATTGACGTCAATAATGACGTATGTTCCCATAGTAACGCCAATAGGGACTTTCC
ATTGACGTCAATGGGTGGAGTATTTACGGTAAACTGCCCACTTGGCAGTACATCAAGTGTATCATATGCC
AAGTACGCCCCCTATTGACGTCAATGACGGTAAATGGCCCGCCTGGCATTATGCCCAGTACATGACCTTA
TGGGACTTTCCTACTTGGCAGTACATCTACGTATTAGTCATCGCTATTACCATGGTGATGCGGTTTTGGC
AGTACATCAATGGGCGTGGATAGCGGTTTGACTCACGGGGATTTCCAAGTCTCCACCCCATTGACGTCAA
TGGGAGTTTGTTTTGGCACCAAAATCAACGGGACTTTCCAAAATGTCGTAACAACTCCGCCCCATTGACG
CAAATGGGCGGTAGGCGTGTACGGTGGGAGGTCTATATAAGCAGAGCTCTCTGGCTAACTAGAGAACCCA
CTGCTTACTGGCTTATCGAAATTAATACGACTCACTATAGGGAGACCCAAGCTTGCCACCATGGCTTCTA
ACTTTACTCAGTTCGTTCTCGTCGACAATGGCGGAACTGGCGACGTGACTGTCGCCCCAAGCAACTTCGC
TAACGGGGTCGCTGAATGGATCAGCTCTAACTCGCGATCACAGGCTTACAAAGTAACCTGTAGCGTTCGT
CAGAGCTCTGCGCAGAATCGCAAATACACCATCAAAGTCGAGGTGCCTAAAGTGGCAACCCAGACTGTTG
GTGGTGAAGAGCTTCCTGTAGCCGGATGGAGATCTTACTTAAATATGGAACTAACCATTCCAATTTTCGC
CACGAATTCCGACTGCGAGCTTATTGTTAAGGCAATGCAAGGTCTCCTAAAAGATGGAAACCCGATTCCC
TCGGCCATCGCGGCCAACTCCGGCATCTACGGAGGTGGAGGTGGATCTGGTGGATCTCCTCCACATATGG
CTTACCCATACGATGTTCCAGATTACGCTCCTCCAAAGCTTGGATCCGAATTCCCGGGTCGACTCGAGAT
GCAGCTGCCCCCATTCGACATGTGGAAGGACTACTTCAACCTGAGCCAGGTCGTGTGGGCCCTGATCGCC
AGCAGAGGCCAGAGACTGGAAACCCAGGAAATCGAGGAACCCAGCCCTGGCCCTCCACTGGGACAGGATC
AGGGACTGGGAGCCCCTGGCGCTAATGGCGGACTGGGCACCCTGTGCAATTTCTGCAAGCACAACGGCGA
GAGCCGGCACGTGTACAGCAGCCACCAGCTGAAAACCCCCGACGGCGTGGTCGTGTGCCCCATCCTGAGA
CACTACGTGTGCCCTGTGTGCGGCGCCACTGGGGATCAGGCCCATACCCTGAAGTACTGCCCCCTGAATG
GCGGCCAGCAGTCCCTGTACAGAAGAAGCGGCAGAAACAGCGCTGGGCGGAGAGTGAAGAGATAATCTAG
AGTCGACCCGGGCGGCCGCCTAGAGGGCCCTATTCTATAGTGTCACCTAAATGCTAGAGCTCGCTGATCA
GCCTCGACTGTGCCTTCTAGTTGCCAGCCATCTGTTGTTTGCCCCTCCCCCGTGCCTTCCTTGACCCTGG
AAGGTGCCACTCCCACTGTCCTTTCCTAATAAAATGAGGAAATTGCATCGCATTGTCTGAGTAGGTGTCA
TTCTATTCTGGGGGGTGGGGTGGGGCAGGACAGCAAGGGGGAGGATTGGGAAGACAATAGCAGGCATGCT
GGGGATGCGGTGGGCTCTATGGCTTCTGAGGCGGAAAGAACCAGCTGGGGCTCTAGGGGGTATCCCC
[124 nt withheld, positions 2168-2291]
C
[91 nt withheld, positions 2293-2383]
A
[49 nt withheld, positions 2385-2433]
CCTTTGACGTTGGAGTCCACGTTCTTT
[37 nt withheld, positions 2461-2497]
ACCCTATCTCGGTCTATTCTTTTGATTTATAAGGGATTTTGCCGATTTCGGCCTATTGGTTAAAAAATGA
GCTGATTTAACAAAAATTTAACGCGAATTAATTCTGTGGAATGTGTGTCAGTTAGGGTGTGGAAAGTCCC
CAGGCTCCCCAGCAGGCAGAAGTATGCAAAGCATGCATCTCAATTAGTCAGCAACCAGGTGTGGAAAGTC
CCCAGGCTCCCCAGCAGGCAGAAGTATGCAAAGCATGCATCTCAATTAGTCAGCAACCATAGTCCCGCCC
CTAACTCCGCCCATCCCGCCCCTAACTCCGCCCAGTTCCGCCCATTCTCCGCCCCATGGCTGACTAATTT
TTTTTATTTATGCAGAGGCCGAGGCCGCCTCTGCCTCTGAGCTATTCCAGAAGTAGTGAGGAGGCTTTTT
TGGAGGCCTAGGCTTTTGCAAAAAGCTCCCGGGAGCTTGTATATCCATTTTCGGATCTGATCAAGAGACA
GGATGAGGATCGTTTCGCATGATTGAACAAGATGGATTGCACGCAGGTTCTCCGGCCGCTTGGGTGGAGA
GGCTATTCGGCTATGACTGGGCACAACAGACAATCGGCTGCTCTGATGCCGCCGTGTTCCGGCTGTCAGC
GCAGGGGCGCCCGGTTCTTTTTGTCAAGACCGACCTGTCCGGTGCCCTGAATGAACTGCAGGACGAGGCA
GCGCGGCTATCGTGGCTGGCCACGACGGGCGTTCCTTGCGCAGCTGTGCTCGACGTTGTCACTGAAGCGG
GAAGGGACTGGCTGCTATTGGGCGAAGTGCCGGGGCAGGATCTCCTGTCATCTCACCTTGCTCCTGCCGA
GAAAGTATCCATCATGGCTGATGCAATGCGGCGGCTGCATACGCTTGATCCGGCTACCTGCCCATTCGAC
CACCAAGCGAAACATCGCATCGAGCGAGCACGTACTCGGATGGAAGCCGGTCTTGTCGATCAGGATGATC
TGGACGAAGAGCATCAGGGGCTCGCGCCAGCCGAACTGTTCGCCAGGCTCAAGGCGCGCATGCCCGACGG
CGAGGATCTCGTCGTGACCCATGGCGATGCCTGCTTGCCGAATATCATGGTGGAAAATGGCCGCTTTTCT
GGATTCATCGACTGTGGCCGGCTGGGTGTGGCGGACCGCTATCAGGACATAGCGTTGGCTACCCGTGATA
TTGCTGAAGAGCTTGGCGGCGAATGGGCTGACCGCTTCCTCGTGCTTTACGGTATCGCCGCTCCCGATTC
GCAGCGCATCGCCTTCTATCGCCTTCTTGACGAGTTCTTCTGAGCGGGACTCTGGGGTTCGAAATGACCG
ACCAAGCGACGCCCAACCTGCCATCACGAGATTTCGATTCCACCGCCGCCTTCTATGAAAGGTTGGGCTT
CGGAATCGTTTTCCGGGACGCCGGCTGGATGATCCTCCAGCGCGGGGATCTCATGCTGGAGTTCTTCGCC
CACCCCAACTTGTTTATTGCAGCTTATAATGGTTACAAATAAAGCAATAGCATCACAAATTTCACAAATA
AAGCATTTTTTTCACTGCATTCTAGTTGTGGTTTGTCCAAACTCATCAATGTATCTTATCATGTCTGTAT
ACCGTCGACCTCTAGCTAGAGCTTGGCGTAATCATGGTCATAGCTGTTTCCTGTGTGAAATTGTTATCCG
CTCACAATTCCACACAACATACGAGCCGGAAGCATAAAGTGTAAAGCCTGGGGTGCCTAATGAGTGAGCT
AACTCACATTAATTGCGTTGCGCTCACTGCCCGCTTTCCAGTCGGGAAACCTGTCGTGCCAGCTGCATTA
ATGAATCGGCCAACGCGCGGGGAGAGGCGGTTTGCGTATTGGGCGCTCTTCCGCTTCCTCGCTCACTGAC
TCGCTGCGCTCGGTCGTTCGGCTGCGGCGAGCGGTATCAGCTCACTCAAAGGCGGTAATACGGTTATCCA
CAGAATCAGGGGATAACGCAGGAAAGAACATGTGAGCAAAAGGCCAGCAAAAGGCCAGGAACCGTAAAAA
GGCCGCGTTGCTGGCGTTTTTCCATAGGCTCCGCCCCCCTGACGAGCATCACAAAAATCGACGCTCAAGT
CAGAGGTGGCGAAACCCGACAGGACTATAAAGATACCAGGCGTTTCCCCCTGGAAGCTCCCTCGTGCGCT
CTCCTGTTCCGACCCTGCCGCTTACCGGATACCTGTCCGCCTTTCTCCCTTCGGGAAGCGTGGCGCTTTC
TCATAGCTCACGCTGTAGGTATCTCAGTTCGGTGTAGGTCGTTCGCTCCAAGCTGGGCTGTGTGCACGAA
CCCCCCGTTCAGCCCGACCGCTGCGCCTTATCCGGTAACTATCGTCTTGAGTCCAACCCGGTAAGACACG
ACTTATCGCCACTGGCAGCAGCCACTGGTAACAGGATTAGCAGAGCGAGGTATGTAGGCGGTGCTACAGA
GTTCTTGAAGTGGTGGCCTAACTACGGCTACACTAGAAGAACAGTATTTGGTATCTGCGCTCTGCTGAAG
CCAGTTACCTTCGGAAAAAGAGTTGGTAGCTCTTGATCCGGCAAACAAACCACCGCTGGTAGCGGTTTTT
TTGTTTGCAAGCAGCAGATTACGCGCAGAAAAAAAGGATCTCAAGAAGATCCTTTGATCTTTTCTACGGG
GTCTGACGCTCAGTGGAACGAAAACTCACGTTAAGGGATTTTGGTCATGAGATTATCAAAAAGGATCTTC
ACCTAGATCCTTTTAAATTAAAAATGAAGTTTTAAATCAATCTAAAGTATATATGAGTAAACTTGGTCTG
ACAGTTACCAATGCTTAATCAGTGAGGCACCTATCTCAGCGATCTGTCTATTTCGTTCATCCATAGTTGC
CTGACTCCCCGTCGTGTAGATAACTACGATACGGGAGGGCTTACCATCTGGCCCCAGTGCTGCAATGATA
CCGCGAGACCCACGCTCACCGGCTCCAGATTTATCAGCAATAAACCAGCCAGCCGGAAGGGCCGAGCGCA
GAAGTGGTCCTGCAACTTTATCCGCCTCCATCCAGTCTATTAATTGTTGCCGGGAAGCTAGAGTAAGTAG
TTCGCCAGTTAATAGTTTGCGCAACGTTGTTGCCATTGCTACAGGCATCGTGGTGTCACGCTCGTCGTTT
GGTATGGCTTCATTCAGCTCCGGTTCCCAACGATCAAGGCGAGTTACATGATCCCCCATGTTGTGCAAAA
AAGCGGTTAGCTCCTTCGGTCCTCCGATCGTTGTCAGAAGTAAGTTGGCCGCAGTGTTATCACTCATGGT
TATGGCAGCACTGCATAATTCTCTTACTGTCATGCCATCCGTAAGATGCTTTTCTGTGACTGGTGAGTAC
TCAACCAAGTCATTCTGAGAATAGTGTATGCGGCGACCGAGTTGCTCTTGCCCGGCGTCAATACGGGATA
ATACCGCGCCACATAGCAGAACTTTAAAAGTGCTCATCATTGGAAAACGTTCTTCGGGGCGAAAACTCTC
AAGGATCTTACCGCTGTTGAGATCCAGTTCGATGTAACCCACTCGTGCACCCAACTGATCTTCAGCATCT
TTTACTTTCACCAGCGTTTCTGGGTGAGCAAAAACAGGAAGGCAAAATGCCGCAAAAAAGGGAATAAGGG
CGACACGGAAATGTTGAATACTCATACTCTTCCTTTTTCAATATTATTGAAGCATTTATCAGGGTTATTG
TCTCATGAGCGGATACATATTTGAATGTATTTAGAAAAATAAACAAATAGGGGTTCCGCGCACATTTCCC
CGAAAAGTGCCACCTGACGTC
Features (pLannotate 1.2.2; 23 found; start..end, strand, type, name):
     28..80      -  misc_feature   bom (fragment): basis of mobility region from pBR322
    235..614     +  enhancer       CMV enhancer: human cytomegalovirus immediate early enhancer
    615..818     +  promoter       CMV promoter: human cytomegalovirus (CMV) immediate early promoter
    814..847     +  LTR            5' LTR (truncated) (fragment): truncated 5' long terminal repeat (LTR) from HIV-1
    863..881     +  promoter       T7 promoter: promoter for bacteriophage T7 RNA polymerase
    904..1290    +  CDS            MS2: bacteriophage MS2 coat protein binds to a specific stem-loop structure in the viral RNA (Peabody, 1993)
   1333..1359    +  CDS            3xHA (fragment): three tandem HA epitope tags
   1399..1812    +  CDS            NANOS2: NANO2_HUMAN - Also known as NOS2. Experimental evidence at protein level: Swiss-Prot protein existence level 1. Plays a key role in the sexual differentiation of germ cells by promoting the male fate but suppressing the female fate. Represses the female fate pathways by suppressing meiosis, which in turn results in the promotion of the male fate. Maintains the suppression of meiosis by preventing STRA8 expression, which is required for premeiotic DNA replication, after CYP26B1 is decreased. Regulates the localization of the CCR4-NOT deadenylation complex to P-bodies and plays a role in recruit
   1854..1872    -  promoter       SP6 promoter: promoter for bacteriophage SP6 RNA polymerase
   1898..2122    +  polyA_signal   bGH poly(A) signal: bovine growth hormone polyadenylation signal
   2126..2147    +  promoter       SV40 promoter (fragment): SV40 enhancer and early promoter
   2168..2596    +  rep_origin     f1 ori (sequence partly withheld): f1 bacteriophage origin of replication; arrow indicates direction of (+) strand synthesis
   2610..2939    +  promoter       SV40 promoter: SV40 enhancer and early promoter
   3006..3797    +  CDS            neo: KKA2_KLEPN - Also known as kan, nptII. Experimental evidence at protein level: Swiss-Prot protein existence level 1. Resistance to kanamycin, neomycin, paromomycin, ribostamycin, butirosin and gentamicin B. From Klebsiella pneumoniae.
   3821..3979    +  CDS            ble (fragment): BLE_KLEPN - Experimental evidence at protein level: Swiss-Prot protein existence level 1. Binding protein with a strong affinity to the bleomycin family of antibiotics. Binds to CL990; an antimitotic-antibiotic compound. From Klebsiella pneumoniae.
   3974..4095    +  polyA_signal   SV40 poly(A) signal: SV40 polyadenylation signal
   4168..4184    -  protein_bind   lac operator: The lac repressor binds to the lac operator to inhibit transcription in E. coli. This inhibition can be relieved by adding lactose or isopropyl-β-D-thiogalactopyranoside (IPTG). lac repressor encoded by lacI
   4192..4222    -  promoter       lac promoter: promoter for the E. coli lac operon
   4237..4258    -  protein_bind   CAP binding site: CAP binding activates transcription in the presence of cAMP. E. coli catabolite activator protein
   4271..4363    -  CDS            lacI (fragment): lac repressor; lacI; The lac repressor binds to the lac operator to inhibit transcription in E. coli. This inhibition can be relieved by adding lactose or isopropyl-β-D-thiogalactopyranoside (IPTG).
   4546..5131    -  rep_origin     ori: high-copy-number ColE1/pMB1/pBR322/pUC origin of replication
   5302..6162    -  CDS            AmpR: β-lactamase; bla; confers resistance to ampicillin, carbenicillin, and related antibiotics
   6163..6267    -  promoter       AmpR promoter: bla
