[The description below was written by a language model from this plasmid's Addgene catalogue record and pLannotate feature annotations shown in this document.]
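Description:
pcDNA3.1-MS2-HA-HsNanos2_X is a 6.3 kb mammalian expression plasmid for producing human NANOS2 as a fusion with the bacteriophage MS2 coat protein and an HA epitope. The catalogue lists the backbone as unknown, but the name and the annotated features are consistent with a pcDNA3.1-type vector. It replicates in E. coli from a high-copy ColE1/pUC-type origin under ampicillin selection (AmpR with its bla promoter), and also carries an f1 origin. An SV40 early promoter drives a neomycin phosphotransferase gene followed by an SV40 polyadenylation signal, which in principle allows G418 selection of stably transfected mammalian cells. Small annotated fragments (bom, HIV-1 LTR, ble, lacI and lac promoter/operator remnants) appear to be backbone remnants or chance annotation matches rather than functional parts.

The expression cassette uses the CMV immediate early enhancer and promoter and terminates at the bovine growth hormone poly(A) signal. Flanking T7 and SP6 promoters are standard features around the cloning site. The feature order places the MS2 coat protein first, then an HA tag (annotated as a fragment of a 3xHA element, most likely a single copy), and then the NANOS2 coding sequence. According to the depositor, NANOS2 was made as synthetic DNA codon-optimized for human cells.

The MS2 coat protein binds a specific RNA stem-loop, so the fusion can be tethered to a reporter mRNA carrying MS2 binding sites, while the HA tag allows detection or immunoprecipitation. This arrangement suits tethering assays that test the effect of NANOS2 on a bound transcript. That fits the associated study of Nanos-mediated recruitment of the CCR4-NOT deadenylase complex and translational repression, although the record itself gives the purpose only as mammalian expression of HsNanos2.
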