Addgene plasmid #147938: pcDNA3.1-MS2-HA-HsNanos2_X
Purpose: Mammalian Expression of HsNanos2
Depositing lab: Elisa Izaurralde. Depositing organization: Max Planck Institute for Developmental Biology. Publication: Structural basis for the Nanos-mediated recruitment of the CCR4-NOT complex and translational repression. Bhandari D, Raisch T, Weichenrieder O, Jonas S, Izaurralde E. Genes Dev. 2014 Apr 15;28(8):888-901. doi: 10.1101/gad.237289.113. PubMed 24736845.
Backbone
  Vector backbone: Unknown
  Vector type: Mammalian Expression
Growth in bacteria
  Bacterial resistance: Ampicillin, 100 μg/mL
  Growth temperature: 37°C
  Growth strain: DH5alpha
  Copy number: High Copy
Gene/Insert
  Gene/Insert name: HsNanos2
  Species: H. sapiens (human)
  Entrez Gene: NANOS2 (a.k.a. NOS2)
  Cloning method: Unknown
Terms and licenses: Academic/Nonprofit Terms; Industry Terms: Not Available to Industry
Depositor comments: synthesized DNA from GeneArt. Codon optimized for Expression in human cells. Plasmids from this collection were made available to the research community and donated after the lab closed. Please note that the sequence provided by the depositing laboratory may be theoretical/predicted or based on Sanger sequencing results. There may be discrepancies between sequencing results obtained by Addgene and the depositor sequence. If an Addgene verified sequence is not available, please contact before placing your order to request that our lab fully sequence the plasmid.
How to cite: pcDNA3.1-MS2-HA-HsNanos2_X was a gift from Elisa Izaurralde (Addgene plasmid # 147938 ; http://n2t.net/addgene:147938 ; RRID:Addgene_147938)
